>Addgene plasmid #139258 | pPD1026 EF1alpha TetON3G in TU2 | addgene full sequence | sequence record 325371 | Addgene NGS Result
GACGGATCGGGAGATCGAAGACGGGCAAAACCGATGTTGACGGACTAATCCTGACAAGATCTGGGGAGGT
CGCTGAGTAGTGCGCGAGCAAAATTTAAGCTACAACAAGGCAAGGCTTGACCGACAATTGCATGAAGAAT
CTGCTTAGGGTTAGGCGTTTTGCGCTGCTTCGCGATGTACGGGCCAGATATACGCGTGAGTAATTCATAC
AAAAGGACTCGCCCCTGCCTTGGGGAATCCCAGGGACCGTCGTTAAACTCCCACTAACGTAGAACCCAGA
GATCGCTGCGTTCCCGCCCCCTCACCCGCCCGCTCTCGTCATCACTGAGGTGGAGAAGAGCATGCGTGAG
GCTCCGGTGCCCGTCAGTGGGCAGAGCGCACATCGCCCACAGTCCCCGAGAAGTTGGGGGGAGGGGTCGG
CAATTGAACCGGTGCCTAGAGAAGGTGGCGCGGGGTAAACTGGGAAAGTGATGTCGTGTACTGGCTCCGC
CTTTTTCCCGAGGGTGGGGGAGAACCGTATATAAGTGCAGTAGTCGCCGTGAACGTTCTTTTTCGCAACG
GGTTTGCCGCCAGAACACAGGTAAGTGCCGTGTGTGGTTCCCGCGGGCCTGGCCTCTTTACGGGTTATGG
CCCTTGCGTGCCTTGAATTACTTCCACGCCCCTGGCTGCAGTACGTGATTCTTGATCCCGAGCTTCGGGT
TGGAAGTGGGTGGGAGAGTTCGAGGCCTTGCGCTTAAGGAGCCCCTTCGCCTCGTGCTTGAGTTGAGGCC
TGGCTTGGGCGCTGGGGCCGCCGCGTGCGAATCTGGTGGCACCTTCGCGCCTGTCTCGCTGCTTTCGATA
AGTCTCTAGCCATTTAAAATTTTTGATGACCTGCTGCGACGCTTTTTTTCTGGCAAGATAGTCTTGTAAA
TGCGGGCCAAGATCTGCACACTGGTATTTCGGTTTTTGGGGCCGCGGGCGGCGACGGGGCCCGTGCGTCC
CAGCGCACATGTTCGGCGAGGCGGGGCCTGCGAGCGCGGCCACCGAGAATCGGACGGGGGTAGTCTCAAG
CTGGCCGGCCTGCTCTGGTGCCTGGCCTCGCGCCGCCGTGTATCGCCCCGCCCTGGGCGGCAAGGCTGGC
CCGGTCGGCACCAGTTGCGTGAGCGGAAAGATGGCCGCTTCCCGGCCCTGCTGCAGGGAGCTCAAAATGG
AGGACGCGGCGCTCGGGAGAGCGGGCGGGTGAGTCACCCACACAAAGGAAAAGGGCCTTTCCGTCCTCAG
CCGTCGCTTCATGTGACTCCACGGAGTACCGGGCGCCGTCCAGGCACCTCGATTAGTTCTCGAGCTTTTG
GAGTACGTCGTCTTTAGGTTGGGGGGAGGGGTTTTATGCGATGGAGTTTCCCCACACTGAGTGGGTGGAG
ACTGAAGTTAGGCCAGCTTGGCACTTGATGTAATTCTCCTTGGAATTTGCCCTTTTTGAGTTTGGATCTT
GGTTCATTCTCAAGCCTCAGACAGTGGTTCAAAGTTTTTTTCTTCCATTTCAGGTGTCGTGAGAGCTCGT
TTAGTGAACCGTCAGATCGCCTGGAGACGCCATCCACGCTGTTTTGACCTCCATAGAAGAGAACGGGACC
GATCCAAATTCTCGAGGCTAGCGCCACCATGTCTAGACTGGACAAGAGCAAAGTCATAAACTCTGCTCTG
GAATTACTCAATGGAGTCGGTATCGAAGGCCTGACGACAAGGAAACTCGCTCAAAAGCTGGGAGTTGAGC
AGCCTACCCTGTACTGGCACGTGAAGAACAAGCGGGCCCTGCTCGATGCCCTGCCAATCGAGATGCTGGA
CAGGCATCATACCCACTCCTGCCCCCTGGAAGGCGAGTCATGGCAAGACTTTCTGCGGAACAACGCCAAG
TCATACCGCTGTGCTCTCCTCTCACATCGCGACGGGGCTAAAGTGCATCTCGGCACCCGCCCAACAGAGA
AACAGTACGAAACCCTGGAAAATCAGCTCGCGTTCCTGTGTCAGCAAGGCTTCTCCCTGGAGAACGCACT
GTACGCTCTGTCCGCCGTGGGCCACTTTACACTGGGCTGCGTATTGGAGGAACAGGAGCATCAAGTAGCA
AAAGAGGAAAGAGAGACACCTACCACCGATTCTATGCCCCCACTTCTGAAACAAGCAATTGAGCTGTTCG
ACCGGCAGGGAGCCGAACCTGCCTTCCTTTTCGGCCTGGAACTAATCATATGTGGCCTGGAGAAACAGCT
AAAGTGCGAAAGCGGCGGGCCGACCGACGCCCTTGACGATTTTGACTTAGACATGCTCCCAGCCGATGCC
CTTGACGACTTTGACCTTGATATGCTGCCTGCTGACGCTCTTGACGATTTTGACCTTGACATGCTCCCCG
GGTAAGCGGCCGCTCGAGTCTAGAGGGCCCGTTTAAACCCGCTGATCAGCCTCGACTGTGCCTTCTAGTT
GCCAGCCATCTGTTGTTTGCCCCTCCCCCGTGCCTTCCTTGACCCTGGAAGGTGCCACTCCCACTGTCCT
TTCCTAATAAAATGAGGAAATTGCATCGCATTGTCTGAGTAGGTGTCATTCTATTCTGGGGGGTGGGGTG
GGGCAGGACAGCAAGGGGGAGGATTGGGAAGTCAATAGCAGGCATGCTGGGGATGCGGTGGGCTCTATGG
CTTCTGAGGCAGGTCGAAGAACTATTTCCTGGCTGTTACGCGAGCGCATCGCGATAAGCTCTAGAGGGAC
AGCCCCCCCCCAAAGCCCCCAGGGATGTAATTACGTCCCTCCCCCGCTAGGGGGCAGCAGCGAGCCGCCC
GGGGCTCCGCTCCGGTCCGGCGCTCCCCCCGCATCCCCGAGCCGGCAGCGTGCGGGGACAGCCCGGGCAC
GGGGAAGGTGGCACGGGATCGCTTTCCTCTGAACGCTTCTCGCTGCTCTTTGAGCCTGCAGACACCTGGG
GGGATACGGGGAAAAAGCTTTAGGCTGAAAGAGAGATTTAGAATGACAGAATCATAGAACGGCCTGCGTA
CGGATGGGGCTCTAGCTCTAGAGCTTGATATCGAATTCCTGCAGCCCCGCTAGAGGGACAGCCCCCCCCC
AAAGCCCCCAGGGATGTAATTACGTCCCTCCCCCGCTAGGGGGCAGCAGCGAGCCGCCCGGGGCTCCGCT
CCGGTCCGGCGCTCCCCCCGCATCCCCGAGCCGGCAGCGTGCGGGGACAGCCCGGGCACGGGGAAGGTGG
CACGGGATCGCTTTCCTCTGAACGCTTCTCGCTGCTCTTTGAGCCTGCAGACACCTGGGGGGATACGGGG
AAAAAGCTTTAGGCTGAAAGAGAGATTTAGAATGACAGAATCATAGAACGGCCTGGGCGCGCCTGGTGGC
GAACGATCAACAGACGGGAGAGGACTAAAGTCTTCGCTGACAGCGACCGGACTCTAGGGGGTATCCCC
[124 nt withheld, positions 3429-3552]
C
[91 nt withheld, positions 3554-3644]
A
[49 nt withheld, positions 3646-3694]
CCTTTGACGTTGGAGTCCACGTTCTTT
[37 nt withheld, positions 3722-3758]
ACCCTATCTCGGTCTATTCTTTTGATTTATAAGGGATTTTGCCGATTTCGGCCTATTGGTTAAAAAATGA
GCTGATTTAACAAAAATTTAACGCGAATTAATTCTGTGGAATGTGTGTCAGTTAGGCTCAATTAGTCAGC
AACCATAGTCCCGCCCCTAACTCCGCCCATCCCGCCCCTAACTCCGCCCAGTTCCGCCCATTCTCCGCCC
CATGGCTGACTAATTTTTTTTATTTATGCAGAGGCCGAGGCCGCCTCTGCCTCTGAGCTATTCCAGAAGT
AGTGAGGAGGCTTTTTTGGAGGCCTAGGCTTTTGCAAAAAGCTCCCGGGAGCTTGTATATCCATTTTCGG
AGGTTGGGCTTCGGAATCGTTTTCCGGGACGCCGGCTGGATGATCCTCCAGCGCGGGGATCTCATGCTGG
AGTTCTTCGCCCACCCCAACTTGTTTATTGCAGCTTATAATGGTTACAAATAAAGCAATAGCATCACAAA
TTTCACAAATAAAGCATTTTTTTCACTGCATTCTAGTTGTGGTTTGTCCAAACTCATCAATGTATCTTAT
CATGTCTGTATACCGTCGACCTCTAGCTAGAGCTTGGCGTAATCATGGTCATAGCTGTTTCCTGTGTGAA
ATTGTTATCCGCTCACAATTCCACACAACATACGAGCCGGAAGCATAAAGTGTAAAGCCTGGGGTGCCTA
ATGAGTGAGCTAACTCACATTAATTGCGTTGCGCTCACTGCCCGCTTTCCAGTCGGGAAACCTGTCGTGC
CAGCTGCATTAATGAATCGGCCAACGCGCGGGGAGAGGCGGTTTGCGTATTGGGCGCTCTTCCGCTTCCT
CGCTCACTGACTCGCTGCGCTCGGTCGTTCGGCTGCGGCGAGCGGTATCAGCTCACTCAAAGGCGGTAAT
ACGGTTATCCACAGAATCAGGGGATAACGCAGGAAAGAACATGTGAGCAAAAGGCCAGCAAAAGGCCAGG
AACCGTAAAAAGGCCGCGTTGCTGGCGTTTTTCCATAGGCTCCGCCCCCCTGACGAGCATCACAAAAATC
GACGCTCAAGTCAGAGGTGGCGAAACCCGACAGGACTATAAAGATACCAGGCGTTTCCCCCTGGAAGCTC
CCTCGTGCGCTCTCCTGTTCCGACCCTGCCGCTTACCGGATACCTGTCCGCCTTTCTCCCTTCGGGAAGC
GTGGCGCTTTCTCATAGCTCACGCTGTAGGTATCTCAGTTCGGTGTAGGTCGTTCGCTCCAAGCTGGGCT
GTGTGCACGAACCCCCCGTTCAGCCCGACCGCTGCGCCTTATCCGGTAACTATCGTCTTGAGTCCAACCC
GGTAAGACACGACTTATCGCCACTGGCAGCAGCCACTGGTAACAGGATTAGCAGAGCGAGGTATGTAGGC
GGTGCTACAGAGTTCTTGAAGTGGTGGCCTAACTACGGCTACACTAGAAGAACAGTATTTGGTATCTGCG
CTCTGCTGAAGCCAGTTACCTTCGGAAAAAGAGTTGGTAGCTCTTGATCCGGCAAACAAACCACCGCTGG
TAGCGGTGGTTTTTTTGTTTGCAAGCAGCAGATTACGCGCAGAAAAAAAGGATCTCAAGAAGATCCTTTG
ATCTTTTCTACGGGGTCTGACGCTCAGTGGAACGAAAACTCACGTTAAGGGATTTTGGTCATGAGATTAT
CAAAAAGGATCTTCACCTAGATCCTTTTAAATTAAAAATGAAGTTTTAAATCAATCTAAAGTATATATGA
GTAAACTTGGTCTGACAGTTACCAATGCTTAATCAGTGAGGCACCTATCTCAGCGATCTGTCTATTTCGT
TCATCCATAGTTGCCTGACTCCCCGTCGTGTAGATAACTACGATACGGGAGGGCTTACCATCTGGCCCCA
GTGCTGCAATGATACCGCGAGATCCACGCTCACCGGCTCCAGATTTATCAGCAATAAACCAGCCAGCCGG
AAGGGCCGAGCGCAGAAGTGGTCCTGCAACTTTATCCGCCTCCATCCAGTCTATTAATTGTTGCCGGGAA
GCTAGAGTAAGTAGTTCGCCAGTTAATAGTTTGCGCAACGTTGTTGCCATTGCTACAGGCATCGTGGTGT
CACGCTCGTCGTTTGGTATGGCTTCATTCAGCTCCGGTTCCCAACGATCAAGGCGAGTTACATGATCCCC
CATGTTGTGCAAAAAAGCGGTTAGCTCCTTCGGTCCTCCGATCGTTGTCAGAAGTAAGTTGGCCGCAGTG
TTATCACTCATGGTTATGGCAGCACTGCATAATTCTCTTACTGTCATGCCATCCGTAAGATGCTTTTCTG
TGACTGGTGAGTACTCAACCAAGTCATTCTGAGAATAGTGTATGCGGCGACCGAGTTGCTCTTGCCCGGC
GTCAATACGGGATAATACCGCGCCACATAGCAGAACTTTAAAAGTGCTCATCATTGGAAAACGTTCTTCG
GGGCGAAAACTCTCAAGGATCTTACCGCTGTTGAGATCCAGTTCGATGTAACCCACTCGTGCACCCAACT
GATCTTCAGCATCTTTTACTTTCACCAGCGTTTCTGGGTGAGCAAAAACAGGAAGGCAAAATGCCGCAAA
AAAGGGAATAAGGGCGACACGGAAATGTTGAATACTCATACTCTTCCTTTTTCAATATTATTGAAGCATT
TATCAGGGTTATTGTCTCATGAGCGGATACATATTTGAATGTATTTAGAAAAATAAACAAATAGGGGTTC
CGCGCACATTTCCCCGAAAAGTGCCACCTGACGTC
Features (pLannotate 1.2.2; 19 found; start..end, strand, type, name):
    369..580     +  promoter       EF-1α core promoter: core promoter for human elongation factor EF-1α
    581..694     +  intron         EF-1α intron A (fragment): intron upstream of the start codon of human EF-1α
   1320..1523    +  intron         EF-1α intron A: truncated intron upstream of the start codon of human EF-1α
   1532..1566    +  promoter       TRE3GV promoter (fragment): 3rd-generation Tet-responsive promoter that can be activated by binding of Tet-On® 3G, optimized for retroviral and lentiviral vectors
   1639..2385    +  CDS            Tet-On® 3G: modified rtTA protein that binds tightly to promoters containing the tet operator in the presence of doxycycline
   2436..2547    +  polyA_signal   bGH poly(A) signal: bovine growth hormone polyadenylation signal
   3032..3057    -  misc_feature   MCS (fragment): pBluescript multiple cloning site
   3429..3857    +  rep_origin     f1 ori (sequence partly withheld): f1 bacteriophage origin of replication; arrow indicates direction of (+) strand synthesis
   3862..3884    +  promoter       SV40 promoter (fragment): SV40 enhancer and early promoter
   3885..4076    +  promoter       SV40 promoter: SV40 early promoter
   4103..4201    +  CDS            ble (fragment): BLE_KLEPN - Experimental evidence at protein level: Swiss-Prot protein existence level 1. Binding protein with a strong affinity to the bleomycin family of antibiotics. Binds to CL990; an antimitotic-antibiotic compound. From Klebsiella pneumoniae.
   4196..4317    +  polyA_signal   SV40 poly(A) signal: SV40 polyadenylation signal
   4390..4406    -  protein_bind   lac operator: The lac repressor binds to the lac operator to inhibit transcription in E. coli. This inhibition can be relieved by adding lactose or isopropyl-β-D-thiogalactopyranoside (IPTG). lac repressor encoded by lacI
   4414..4444    -  promoter       lac promoter: promoter for the E. coli lac operon
   4459..4480    -  protein_bind   CAP binding site: CAP binding activates transcription in the presence of cAMP. E. coli catabolite activator protein
   4493..4585    -  CDS            lacI (fragment): lac repressor; lacI; The lac repressor binds to the lac operator to inhibit transcription in E. coli. This inhibition can be relieved by adding lactose or isopropyl-β-D-thiogalactopyranoside (IPTG).
   4768..5356    -  rep_origin     ori: high-copy-number ColE1/pMB1/pBR322/pUC origin of replication
   5527..6387    -  CDS            AmpR: β-lactamase; bla; confers resistance to ampicillin, carbenicillin, and related antibiotics
   6388..6492    -  promoter       AmpR promoter: bla
