[The description below was written by a language model from this plasmid's Addgene catalogue record and pLannotate feature annotations shown in this document.]
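Description:
pPD1026 EF1alpha TetON3G in TU2 is a 6.5 kb mammalian expression plasmid for synthetic biology work, built in a transcription-unit position vector (TUPV2) derived from pJM451, whose original EBFP2-P2A-BlastR cargo was replaced by the insert through NheI and NotI sites that remain intact. It is propagated in E. coli as a high-copy plasmid using a ColE1/pUC-type origin and is selected with ampicillin through a β-lactamase gene driven by its native promoter. An f1 phage origin and remnants of a lac promoter/operator region and a pBluescript-type multiple cloning site are also annotated in the backbone.

The payload is a single constitutive expression unit. The human EF-1α promoter, annotated as the core promoter followed by segments of its first intron, drives the synthetic Tet-On 3G coding sequence, and transcripts are terminated by the bovine growth hormone polyadenylation signal. Tet-On 3G is a modified reverse tetracycline transactivator (rtTA) that binds tet-operator-containing promoters and activates them only when doxycycline is present, so this plasmid supplies the regulator half of a doxycycline-inducible system and would be paired with a separate TRE-type responder construct. A short fragment matching the TRE3GV promoter is annotated just upstream of the coding sequence, but at about 35 nt it is unlikely to be a functional responsive promoter.

Downstream, the SV40 early promoter and SV40 poly(A) signal flank only a roughly 100 nt fragment of a bleomycin-resistance gene, so the feature table shows no intact mammalian selection marker. The record does not describe how the TU2 position is used in downstream assembly.
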