Addgene plasmid #139258: pPD1026 EF1alpha TetON3G in TU2
Purpose: Expresses TetON3G under hEF1alpha in TUPV2
Depositing lab: Joshua Leonard. Depositing organization: Northwestern University.
Backbone
  Vector backbone: pJM451 EF1alpha EBFP2-P2A-BlastR (TUPV2)
  Vector type: Mammalian Expression, Synthetic Biology
Growth in bacteria
  Bacterial resistance: Ampicillin, 100 μg/mL
  Growth temperature: 37°C
  Growth strain: DH5alpha
  Copy number: High Copy
Gene/Insert
  Gene/Insert name: TetON3G
  Species: Synthetic
  Promoter: hEF1alpha
  Cloning method: Restriction Enzyme; 5′ cloning site NheI (not destroyed); 3′ cloning site NotI (not destroyed)
Terms and licenses: Academic/Nonprofit Terms; Industry Terms: Not Available to Industry
Depositor comments: Leonard Lab plasmid reference number: L1577
How to cite: pPD1026 EF1alpha TetON3G in TU2 was a gift from Joshua Leonard (Addgene plasmid # 139258 ; http://n2t.net/addgene:139258 ; RRID:Addgene_139258)
