>Addgene plasmid #139258 | pPD1026 EF1alpha TetON3G in TU2 | depositor partial sequence | sequence record 269350 | TetON3G
ATGTCTAGACTGGACAAGAGCAAAGTCATAAACTCTGCTCTGGAATTACTCAATGGAGTCGGTATCGAAG
GCCTGACGACAAGGAAACTCGCTCAAAAGCTGGGAGTTGAGCAGCCTACCCTGTACTGGCACGTGAAGAA
CAAGCGGGCCCTGCTCGATGCCCTGCCAATCGAGATGCTGGACAGGCATCATACCCACTCCTGCCCCCTG
GAAGGCGAGTCATGGCAAGACTTTCTGCGGAACAACGCCAAGTCATACCGCTGTGCTCTCCTCTCACATC
GCGACGGGGCTAAAGTGCATCTCGGCACCCGCCCAACAGAGAAACAGTACGAAACCCTGGAAAATCAGCT
CGCGTTCCTGTGTCAGCAAGGCTTCTCCCTGGAGAACGCACTGTACGCTCTGTCCGCCGTGGGCCACTTT
ACACTGGGCTGCGTATTGGAGGAACAGGAGCATCAAGTAGCAAAAGAGGAAAGAGAGACACCTACCACCG
ATTCTATGCCCCCACTTCTGAAACAAGCAATTGAGCTGTTCGACCGGCAGGGAGCCGAACCTGCCTTCCT
TTTCGGCCTGGAACTAATCATATGTGGCCTGGAGAAACAGCTAAAGTGCGAAAGCGGCGGGCCGACCGAC
GCCCTTGACGATTTTGACTTAGACATGCTCCCAGCCGATGCCCTTGACGACTTTGACCTTGATATGCTGC
CTGCTGACGCTCTTGACGATTTTGACCTTGACATGCTCCCCGGGTAA
